>Addgene plasmid #215580 | pGAL4-DBD-HOXD4-AroLITE_YPWM_(+) | addgene full sequence | sequence record 426919 | Addgene NGS Result
GACATTGATTATTGACTAGTTATTAATAGTAATCAATTACGGGGTCATTAGTTCATAGCCCATATATGGA
GTTCCGCGTTACATAACTTACGGTAAATGGCCCGCCTGGCTGACCGCCCAACGACCCCCGCCCATTGACG
TCAATAATGACGTATGTTCCCATAGTAACGCCAATAGGGACTTTCCATTGACGTCAATGGGTGGAGTATT
TACGGTAAACTGCCCACTTGGCAGTACATCAAGTGTATCATATGCCAAGTACGCCCCCTATTGACGTCAA
TGACGGTAAATGGCCCGCCTGGCATTATGCCCAGTACATGACCTTATGGGACTTTCCTACTTGGCAGTAC
ATCTACGTATTAGTCATCGCTATTACCATGGTGATGCGGTTTTGGCAGTACATCAATGGGCGTGGATAGC
GGTTTGACTCACGGGGATTTCCAAGTCTCCACCCCATTGACGTCAATGGGAGTTTGTTTTGGCACCAAAA
TCAACGGGACTTTCCAAAATGTCGTAACAACTCCGCCCCATTGACGCAAATGGGCGGTAGGCGTGTACGG
TGGGAGGTCTATATAAGCAGAGCTCTCTGGCTAACTAGAGAACCCACTGCTTACTGGCTTATCGAAATTA
ATACGACTCACTATAGGGAGACCCAAGCTTGGTACCGAGCTCGGATCCACTAGTAACGGCCGCCAGTGTG
CTGGAATTCATGAAGCTACTGTCTTCTATCGAACAAGCATGCGATATTTGCCGACTTAAAAAGCTCAAGT
GCTCCAAAGAAAAACCGAAGTGCGCCAAGTGTCTGAAGAACAACTGGGAGTGTCGCTACTCTCCCAAAAC
CAAAAGGTCTCCGCTGACTAGGGCACATCTGACAGAAGTGGAATCAAGGCTAGAAAGACTGGAACAGCTA
TTTCTACTGATTTTTCCTCGAGAAGACCTTGACATGATTTTGAAAATGGATTCTTTACAGGATATAAAAG
CATTGTTAACAGGATTATTTGTACAAGATAATGTGAATAAAGATGCCGTCACAGATAGATTGGCTTCAGT
GGAGACTGATATGCCTCTAACATTGAGACAGCATAGAATAAGTGCGACATCATCATCGGAAGAGAGTAGT
AACAAAGGTCAAAGACAGTTGACTGTATCGGCGATCATGGTTATGTCTTCCGCTATGGTTAACAGCAAAG
CCGTCGATCCGAAAGCTCCACCCTGTGAAGAAGCACTCCAAGGCGGAGCACTCGGGGAACAAGGAGCTGA
TGCGGCTGGTGGTGGAGCCCAAGGAGCCGATGCACAACCGCCAGGATTGGCTCCGAGGCCAGATGCTGGG
GAACAACCGGCGGGCGGATCTGGTCCTGGTCCAGGATCCGCTTTGCCAGCAAGAGGCCATGGCCAAGAAC
CTGGCGGTCCTGGTGGGCATGCAGCAGCACCCGGAGAACCGTGTCCTGCCCCACCAGCCCCACCACCCGC
CCCATTGCCAGGTGCAAGGGCTGCTTCTCAAAGTGATCCTAAACAACCCCCATCTGGAACAGCTCTTAAA
CAACCAGCGGTAGTGTATCCATGGATGAAGAAGGTATGAGTCTAGAGGGCCCTATTCTATAGTGTCACCT
AAATGCTAGAGCTCGCTGATCAGCCTCGACTGTGCCTTCTAGTTGCCAGCCATCTGTTGTTTGCCCCTCC
CCCGTGCCTTCCTTGACCCTGGAAGGTGCCACTCCCACTGTCCTTTCCTAATAAAATGAGGAAATTGCAT
CGCATTGTCTGAGTAGGTGTCATTCTATTCTGGGGGGTGGGGTGGGGCAGGACAGCAAGGGGGAGGATTG
GGAAGACAATAGCAGGCATGCTGGGGATGCGGTGGGCTCTATGGCTTCTGAGGCGGAAAGAACCAGCTGG
GGCTCTAGGGGGTATCCCC
[124 nt withheld, positions 1910-2033]
C
[91 nt withheld, positions 2035-2125]
A
[49 nt withheld, positions 2127-2175]
CCTTTGACGTTGGAGTCCACGTTCTTT
[37 nt withheld, positions 2203-2239]
ACCCTATCTCGGTCTATTCTTTTGATTTATAAGGGATTTTGCCGATTTCGGCCTATTGGTTAAAAAATGA
GCTGATTTAACAAAAATTTAACGCGAATTAATTCTGTGGAATGTGTGTCAGTTAGGGTGTGGAAAGTCCC
CAGGCTCCCCAGCAGGCAGAAGTATGCAAAGCATGCATCTCAATTAGTCAGCAACCAGGTGTGGAAAGTC
CCCAGGCTCCCCAGCAGGCAGAAGTATGCAAAGCATGCATCTCAATTAGTCAGCAACCATAGTCCCGCCC
CTAACTCCGCCCATCCCGCCCCTAACTCCGCCCAGTTCCGCCCATTCTCCGCCCCATGGCTGACTAATTT
TTTTTATTTATGCAGAGGCCGAGGCCGCCTCTGCCTCTGAGCTATTCCAGAAGTAGTGAGGAGGCTTTTT
TGGAGGCCTAGGCTTTTGCAAAAAGCTCCCGGGAGCTTGTATATCCATTTTCGGATCTGATCAAGAGACA
GGATGAGGATCGTTTCGCATGATTGAACAAGATGGATTGCACGCAGGTTCTCCGGCCGCTTGGGTGGAGA
GGCTATTCGGCTATGACTGGGCACAACAGACAATCGGCTGCTCTGATGCCGCCGTGTTCCGGCTGTCAGC
GCAGGGGCGCCCGGTTCTTTTTGTCAAGACCGACCTGTCCGGTGCCCTGAATGAACTGCAGGACGAGGCA
GCGCGGCTATCGTGGCTGGCCACGACGGGCGTTCCTTGCGCAGCTGTGCTCGACGTTGTCACTGAAGCGG
GAAGGGACTGGCTGCTATTGGGCGAAGTGCCGGGGCAGGATCTCCTGTCATCTCACCTTGCTCCTGCCGA
GAAAGTATCCATCATGGCTGATGCAATGCGGCGGCTGCATACGCTTGATCCGGCTACCTGCCCATTCGAC
CACCAAGCGAAACATCGCATCGAGCGAGCACGTACTCGGATGGAAGCCGGTCTTGTCGATCAGGATGATC
TGGACGAAGAGCATCAGGGGCTCGCGCCAGCCGAACTGTTCGCCAGGCTCAAGGCGCGCATGCCCGACGG
CGAGGATCTCGTCGTGACCCATGGCGATGCCTGCTTGCCGAATATCATGGTGGAAAATGGCCGCTTTTCT
GGATTCATCGACTGTGGCCGGCTGGGTGTGGCGGACCGCTATCAGGACATAGCGTTGGCTACCCGTGATA
TTGCTGAAGAGCTTGGCGGCGAATGGGCTGACCGCTTCCTCGTGCTTTACGGTATCGCCGCTCCCGATTC
GCAGCGCATCGCCTTCTATCGCCTTCTTGACGAGTTCTTCTGAGCGGGACTCTGGGGTTCGAAATGACCG
ACCAAGCGACGCCCAACCTGCCATCACGAGATTTCGATTCCACCGCCGCCTTCTATGAAAGGTTGGGCTT
CGGAATCGTTTTCCGGGACGCCGGCTGGATGATCCTCCAGCGCGGGGATCTCATGCTGGAGTTCTTCGCC
CACCCCAACTTGTTTATTGCAGCTTATAATGGTTACAAATAAAGCAATAGCATCACAAATTTCACAAATA
AAGCATTTTTTTCACTGCATTCTAGTTGTGGTTTGTCCAAACTCATCAATGTATCTTATCATGTCTGTAT
ACCGTCGACCTCTAGCTAGAGCTTGGCGTAATCATGGTCATAGCTGTTTCCTGTGTGAAATTGTTATCCG
CTCACAATTCCACACAACATACGAGCCGGAAGCATAAAGTGTAAAGCCTGGGGTGCCTAATGAGTGAGCT
AACTCACATTAATTGCGTTGCGCTCACTGCCCGCTTTCCAGTCGGGAAACCTGTCGTGCCAGCTGCATTA
ATGAATCGGCCAACGCGCGGGGAGAGGCGGTTTGCGTATTGGGCGCTCTTCCGCTTCCTCGCTCACTGAC
TCGCTGCGCTCGGTCGTTCGGCTGCGGCGAGCGGTATCAGCTCACTCAAAGGCGGTAATACGGTTATCCA
CAGAATCAGGGGATAACGCAGGAAAGAACATGTGAGCAAAAGGCCAGCAAAAGGCCAGGAACCGTAAAAA
GGCCGCGTTGCTGGCGTTTTTCCATAGGCTCCGCCCCCCTGACGAGCATCACAAAAATCGACGCTCAAGT
CAGAGGTGGCGAAACCCGACAGGACTATAAAGATACCAGGCGTTTCCCCCTGGAAGCTCCCTCGTGCGCT
CTCCTGTTCCGACCCTGCCGCTTACCGGATACCTGTCCGCCTTTCTCCCTTCGGGAAGCGTGGCGCTTTC
TCATAGCTCACGCTGTAGGTATCTCAGTTCGGTGTAGGTCGTTCGCTCCAAGCTGGGCTGTGTGCACGAA
CCCCCCGTTCAGCCCGACCGCTGCGCCTTATCCGGTAACTATCGTCTTGAGTCCAACCCGGTAAGACACG
ACTTATCGCCACTGGCAGCAGCCACTGGTAACAGGATTAGCAGAGCGAGGTATGTAGGCGGTGCTACAGA
GTTCTTGAAGTGGTGGCCTAACTACGGCTACACTAGAAGAACAGTATTTGGTATCTGCGCTCTGCTGAAG
CCAGTTACCTTCGGAAAAAGAGTTGGTAGCTCTTGATCCGGCAAACAAACCACCGCTGGTAGCGGTGGTT
TTTTTGTTTGCAAGCAGCAGATTACGCGCAGAAAAAAAGGATCTCAAGAAGATCCTTTGATCTTTTCTAC
GGGGTCTGACGCTCAGTGGAACGAAAACTCACGTTAAGGGATTTTGGTCATGAGATTATCAAAAAGGATC
TTCACCTAGATCCTTTTAAATTAAAAATGAAGTTTTAAATCAATCTAAAGTATATATGAGTAAACTTGGT
CTGACAGTTACCAATGCTTAATCAGTGAGGCACCTATCTCAGCGATCTGTCTATTTCGTTCATCCATAGT
TGCCTGACTTCCCGTCGTGTAGATAACTACGATACGGGAGGGCTTACCATCTGGCCCCAGTGCTGCAATG
ATACCGCGAGACCCACGCTCACCGGCTCCAGATTTATCAGCAATAAACCAGCCAGCCGGAAGGGCCGAGC
GCAGAAGTGGTCCTGCAACTTTATCCGCCTCCATCCAGTCTATTAATTGTTGCCGGGAAGCTAGAGTAAG
TAGTTCGCCAGTTAATAGTTTGCGCAACGTTGTTGCCATTGCTACAGGCATCGTGGTGTCACGCTCGTCG
TTTGGTATGGCTTCATTCAGCTCCGGTTCCCAACGATCAAGGCGAGTTACATGATCCCCCATGTTGTGCA
AAAAAGCGGTTAGCTCCTTCGGTCCTCCGATCGTTGTCAGAAGTAAGTTGGCCGCAGTGTTATCACTCAT
GGTTATGGCAGCACTGCATAATTCTCTTACTGTCATGCCATCCGTAAGATGCTTTTCTGTGACTGGTGAG
TACTCAACCAAGTCATTCTGAGAATAGTGTATGCGGCGACCGAGTTGCTCTTGCCCGGCGTCAATACGGG
ATAATACCGCGCCACATAGCAGAACTTTAAAAGTGCTCATCATTGGAAAACGTTCTTCGGGGCGAAAACT
CTCAAGGATCTTACCGCTGTTGAGATCCAGTTCGATGTAACCCACTCGTGCACCCAACTGATCTTCAGCA
TCTTTTACTTTCACCAGCGTTTCTGGGTGAGCAAAAACAGGAAGGCAAAATGCCGCAAAAAAGGGAATAA
GGGCGACACGGAAATGTTGAATACTCATACTCTTCCTTTTTCAATATTATTGAAGCATTTATCAGGGTTA
TTGTCTCATGAGCGGATACATATTTGAATGTATTTAGAAAAATAAACAAATAGGGGTTCCGCGCACATTT
CCCCGAAAAGTGCCACCTGACGTCGACGGATCGGGAGATCTCCCGATCCCCTATGGTGCACTCTCAGTAC
AATCTGCTCTGATGCCGCATAGTTAAGCCAGTATCTGCTCCCTGCTTGTGTGTTGGAGGTCGCTGAGTAG
TGCGCGAGCAAAATTTAAGCTACAACAAGGCAAGGCTTGACCGACAATTGCATGAAGAATCTGCTTAGGG
TTAGGCGTTTTGCGCTGCTTCGCGATGTACGGGCCAGATATACGCGTT
Features (pLannotate 1.2.2; 22 found; start..end, strand, type, name):
      1..380     +  enhancer       CMV enhancer: human cytomegalovirus immediate early enhancer
    381..584     +  promoter       CMV promoter: human cytomegalovirus (CMV) immediate early promoter
    580..613     +  LTR            5' LTR (truncated) (fragment): truncated 5' long terminal repeat (LTR) from HIV-1
    629..647     +  promoter       T7 promoter: promoter for bacteriophage T7 RNA polymerase
    710..1150    +  CDS            GAL4 DNA binding domain: DNA binding domain of the GAL4 transcriptional activator; Saccharomyces cerevisiae GAL4 (truncated)
   1157..1576    +  CDS            HOXD4 (fragment): HXD4_HUMAN - Also known as HOX4B. Experimental evidence at protein level: Swiss-Prot protein existence level 1. Sequence-specific transcription factor which is part of a developmental regulatory system that provides cells with specific positional identities on the anterior-posterior axis. From Homo sapiens (Human).
   1596..1614    -  promoter       SP6 promoter: promoter for bacteriophage SP6 RNA polymerase
   1640..1864    +  polyA_signal   bGH poly(A) signal: bovine growth hormone polyadenylation signal
   1868..1889    +  promoter       SV40 promoter (fragment): SV40 enhancer and early promoter
   1910..2338    +  rep_origin     f1 ori (sequence partly withheld): f1 bacteriophage origin of replication; arrow indicates direction of (+) strand synthesis
   2352..2681    +  promoter       SV40 promoter: SV40 enhancer and early promoter
   2748..3539    +  CDS            neo: KKA2_KLEPN - Also known as kan, nptII. Experimental evidence at protein level: Swiss-Prot protein existence level 1. Resistance to kanamycin, neomycin, paromomycin, ribostamycin, butirosin and gentamicin B. From Klebsiella pneumoniae.
   3563..3721    +  CDS            ble (fragment): BLE_KLEPN - Experimental evidence at protein level: Swiss-Prot protein existence level 1. Binding protein with a strong affinity to the bleomycin family of antibiotics. Binds to CL990; an antimitotic-antibiotic compound. From Klebsiella pneumoniae.
   3716..3837    +  polyA_signal   SV40 poly(A) signal: SV40 polyadenylation signal
   3910..3926    -  protein_bind   lac operator: The lac repressor binds to the lac operator to inhibit transcription in E. coli. This inhibition can be relieved by adding lactose or isopropyl-β-D-thiogalactopyranoside (IPTG). lac repressor encoded by lacI
   3934..3964    -  promoter       lac promoter: promoter for the E. coli lac operon
   3979..4000    -  protein_bind   CAP binding site: CAP binding activates transcription in the presence of cAMP. E. coli catabolite activator protein
   4013..4105    -  CDS            lacI (fragment): lac repressor; lacI; The lac repressor binds to the lac operator to inhibit transcription in E. coli. This inhibition can be relieved by adding lactose or isopropyl-β-D-thiogalactopyranoside (IPTG).
   4288..4876    -  rep_origin     ori: high-copy-number ColE1/pMB1/pBR322/pUC origin of replication
   5047..5907    -  CDS            AmpR: β-lactamase; bla; confers resistance to ampicillin, carbenicillin, and related antibiotics
   5908..6012    -  promoter       AmpR promoter: bla
   6071..6123    -  misc_feature   bom (fragment): basis of mobility region from pBR322
