[The description below was written by a language model from this plasmid's Addgene catalogue record and pLannotate feature annotations shown in this document.]
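Description:
pGAL4-DBD-HOXD4-AroLITE_YPWM_(+) is a 6.3 kb mammalian expression plasmid built on the pGAL4-DBD-MCS backbone, designed to overexpress a fusion of the yeast GAL4 DNA-binding domain with a variant portion of human HOXD4. It is propagated in E. coli as a high-copy plasmid through a ColE1/pUC-type origin and selected with ampicillin via the β-lactamase gene. An f1 origin is also present. A separate SV40 promoter–neo–SV40 poly(A) cassette provides a marker suitable for G418 selection of transfected mammalian cells. Short annotated fragments (HIV-1 LTR, ble, lacI, bom, lac promoter/operator) appear to be backbone remnants rather than functional parts of the design.

The expression unit consists of the CMV immediate-early enhancer and promoter driving the GAL4 DBD coding sequence, followed directly by a roughly 420 bp HOXD4 segment and terminated by the bovine growth hormone polyadenylation signal. T7 and SP6 promoters flank the fusion. The HOXD4 annotation covers only a fragment of the protein rather than the full-length factor. The insert, introduced by Gibson cloning, is named "AroLITE YPWM(+)", which suggests a variant with altered aromatic residue content that retains the YPWM motif, though the record does not spell out the specific changes.

Tethering a transcription factor region to the GAL4 DBD is the standard arrangement for measuring its transactivation capacity on a co-transfected reporter carrying GAL4 binding (UAS) sites, independent of the factor's own DNA-binding specificity. This fits the associated study on activity–specificity trade-offs in human transcription factors, although the stated purpose is simply overexpression of the fusion protein.
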