Addgene plasmid #215580: pGAL4-DBD-HOXD4-AroLITE_YPWM_(+)
Purpose: For overexpression of Gal4-DBD HOXD4 AroLITE YPWM(+)
Depositing lab: Denes Hnisz. Depositing organization: Max Planck Institute for Molecular Genetics. Publication: An activity-specificity trade-off encoded in human transcription factors. Naderi J, Magalhaes AP, Kibar G, Stik G, Zhang Y, Mackowiak SD, Wieler HM, Rossi F, Buschow R, Christou-Kent M, Alcoverro-Bertran M, Graf T, Vingron M, Hnisz D. Nat Cell Biol. 2024 Aug;26(8):1309-1321. doi: 10.1038/s41556-024-01411-0. Epub 2024 Jul 5. PubMed 38969762.
Backbone
  Vector backbone: pGAL4-DBD-MCS
  Vector type: Mammalian Expression
Growth in bacteria
  Bacterial resistance: Ampicillin, 100 μg/mL
  Growth temperature: 37°C
  Growth strain: DH5alpha
  Copy number: High Copy
Gene/Insert
  Gene/Insert name: HOXD4 AroLITE YPWM(+)
  Species: H. sapiens (human)
  Entrez Gene: HOXD4 (a.k.a. HHO.C13, HOX-5.1, HOX4, HOX4B, Hox-4.2)
  Cloning method: Gibson Cloning
Terms and licenses: Academic/Nonprofit Terms; Industry Terms: Not Available to Industry
How to cite: pGAL4-DBD-HOXD4-AroLITE_YPWM_(+) was a gift from Denes Hnisz (Addgene plasmid # 215580 ; http://n2t.net/addgene:215580 ; RRID:Addgene_215580)
